Addgene plasmid #162937: C417-E12: attB4-polyhedrinp>Strep2x2-nostop-attB1r
Purpose: Gateway attB4/attB1r entry clone for baculovirus expression of dual Strep2 tagged proteins using the polyhedrin promoter
Depositing lab: Dominic Esposito. Depositing organization: National Cancer Institute (NCI). Publication: Combinatorial assembly of clone libraries using site-specific recombination. Wall VE, Garvey LA, Mehalko JL, Procter LV, Esposito D. Methods Mol Biol. 2014;1116:193-208. doi: 10.1007/978-1-62703-764-8_14. PubMed 24395366.
Backbone
  Vector backbone: pDonr233
  Vector type: Synthetic Biology
Growth in bacteria
  Bacterial resistance: Spectinomycin, 50 μg/mL
  Growth temperature: 37°C
  Growth strain: DH5alpha
  Copy number: High Copy
Gene/Insert
  Gene/Insert name: His6 fusion, AcMNPV polyhedrin promoter
  Species: Synthetic
  Cloning method: Gateway Cloning
Terms and licenses: Academic/Nonprofit Terms; Industry Terms: Not Available to Industry
How to cite: C417-E12: attB4-polyhedrinp>Strep2x2-nostop-attB1r was a gift from Dominic Esposito (Addgene plasmid # 162937 ; http://n2t.net/addgene:162937 ; RRID:Addgene_162937)
