[The description below was written by a language model from this plasmid's Addgene catalogue record and pLannotate feature annotations shown in this document.]
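Description:
C417-E12: attB4-polyhedrinp>Strep2x2-nostop-attB1r is a small (about 3.15 kb) Gateway entry clone built in the pDonr233 backbone and intended as a promoter/N-terminal-tag module for multisite combinatorial assembly of baculovirus expression constructs. It is propagated in E. coli from a high-copy ColE1/pUC-type origin and selected with spectinomycin through the aadA (SmR) aminoglycoside adenylyltransferase gene. The annotation suggests this gene is driven by an upstream class 1 integron Pc promoter fragment, next to a remnant of a gentamicin resistance gene. The rrnB T1 and T2 terminators flank the cloning region and insulate it from transcription originating in the backbone. Short lacZα, lacI, MCS and T7 promoter annotations appear to be backbone remnants.

The payload sits between Gateway recombination sites: an attL-type site containing the attB4 core on the upstream side and an attR1 site downstream, which fits an attB4/attB1r fragment recombined into a donor vector. Within this interval the feature table annotates the AcMNPV polyhedrin promoter, the very late baculoviral promoter used for high-level expression in infected insect cells. According to the name and stated purpose, the promoter is followed by a dual Strep-tag II coding sequence with no stop codon, so that an LR reaction with an attL1-flanked gene entry clone and a suitable destination vector places the tag in frame at the N-terminus of the protein of interest. The tag itself is not annotated in the feature table, although there is unannotated space between the promoter and attR1. The catalogue's insert field instead lists a His6 fusion, which conflicts with the name and purpose; the record does not resolve this discrepancy.
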