Features (pLannotate 1.2.2; 14 found; start..end, strand, type, name):
     74..117     +  terminator     rrnB T1 terminator: Escherichia coli rrnB; transcription terminator T1 from the E. coli rrnB gene
    164..200     -  CDS            lacZα (fragment): LacZα fragment of β-galactosidase; lacZ fragment
    255..340     +  protein_bind   attL1 (fragment): mutant version of attL; recombination site for the Gateway® LR reaction LR Clonase™
    331..351     +  protein_bind   attB4: mutant version of attB; core recombination site for the Gateway® BP reaction BP Clonase™
    417..508     +  promoter       polyhedrin promoter: polh from Autographa californica; promoter for the baculovirus polyhedrin gene
    602..726     +  protein_bind   attR1: mutant version of attR; recombination site for the Gateway® LR reaction LR Clonase™
    799..817     -  promoter       T7 promoter: promoter for bacteriophage T7 RNA polymerase
    887..909     +  misc_feature   MCS (fragment): pUC18/19 multiple cloning site
   1001..1024    +  promoter       Pc promoter (fragment): intI1 (promoter lies within the coding sequence); class 1 integron promoter
   1200..1256    +  CDS            GmR (fragment): gentamycin acetyltransferase; aacC1; confers resistance to gentamycin
   1263..2054    +  CDS            SmR: aminoglycoside adenylyltransferase (Murphy, 1985); aadA; confers resistance to spectinomycin and streptomycin
   2147..2735    +  rep_origin     ori: high-copy-number ColE1/pMB1/pBR322/pUC origin of replication
   2918..3010    +  CDS            lacI (fragment): lac repressor; lacI; The lac repressor binds to the lac operator to inhibit transcription in E. coli. This inhibition can be relieved by adding lactose or isopropyl-β-D-thiogalactopyranoside (IPTG).
   3065..3092    -  terminator     rrnB T2 terminator: transcription terminator T2 from the E. coli rrnB gene
>Addgene plasmid #162937 | C417-E12: attB4-polyhedrinp>Strep2x2-nostop-attB1r | addgene full sequence | sequence record 333338 | Addgene NGS Result
TTGCTTCACAACGTTCAAATCCGCTCCCGGCGGATTTGTCCTACTCAGGAGAGCGTTCACCGACAAACAA
CAGATAAAACGAAAGGCCCAGTCTTCCGACTGAGCCTTTCGTTTTATTTGATGCCTGGCAGTTCCCTACT
CTCGCGTTAACGCTAGCATGGATGTTTTCCCAGTCACGACGTTGTAAAACGACGGCCAGTCTTAAAATTC
GAGCTCGGTCCGATCGGGCCCGCGTTAACGCTACCATGGAGCTCCAAATAATGATTTTATTTTGACTGAT
AGTGACCTGTTCGTTGCAACAAATTGATAAGCAATGCTTTTTTATAATGCCAACTTTGTATAGAAAAGTT
GGCGTTCGCCCAGGACTCTAGCTATAGTTCTAGTGGTTGGCTACGTATACTCCGGAATATTAATAGATCA
TGGAGATAATTAAAATGATAACCATCTCGCAAATAAATAAGTATTTTACTGTTTTCGTAACAGTTTTGTA
ATAAAAAAACCTATAAATATGGGCTGGAGTCACCCTCAATTTGAGAAGGGAGGGGGTTCTGGTGGCGGAT
CCGGCGGATCAGCCTGGAGCCATCCACAGTTCGAAAAGGGAACAACTTTGTACAAAAAAGTTGAACGAGA
AACGTAAAATGATATAAATATCAATATATTAAATTAGATTTTGCATAAAAAACAGACTACATAATACTGT
AAAACACAACATATGCAGTCACTATGAACCAACTACTTAGATGGTATTAGTGACCTGTAGAATTCGAGCT
CTAGAGCTGCAGGGCGGCCGCGATATCCCCTATAGTGAGTCGTATTACATGGTCATAGCTGTTTCCTGGC
AGCTCTGGCCCGTGTCTCAAAATCTCTGATGTTACATTGCACAAGATCGGTACCCGGGGATCCTCTAGAC
CAGCCAGGACAGAAATGCCTCGACTTCGCTGCTACCCAAGGTTGCCGGGTGACGCACACCGTGGAAACGG
ATGAAGGCACGAACCCAGTGGACATAAGCCTGTTCGGTTCGTAAGCTGTAATGCAAGTAGCGTATGCGCT
CACGCAACTGGTCCAGAACCTTGACCGAACGCAGCGGTGGTAACGGCGCAGTGGCGGTTTTCATGGCTTG
TTATGACTGTTTTTTTGGGGTACAGTCTATGCCTCGGGCATCCAAGCAGCAAGCGCGTTACGCCGTGGGT
CGATGTTTGATGTTATGGAGCAGCAACGATGTTACGCAGCAGGGCAGTCGCCCTAAAACAAAGTTAAACA
TTATGAGGGAAGCGGTGATCGCCGAAGTATCGACTCAACTATCAGAGGTAGTTGGCGTCATCGAGCGCCA
TCTCGAACCGACGTTGCTGGCCGTACATTTGTACGGCTCCGCAGTGGATGGCGGCCTGAAGCCACACAGT
GATATTGATTTGCTGGTTACGGTGACCGTAAGGCTTGATGAAACAACGCGGCGAGCTTTGATCAACGACC
TTTTGGAAACTTCGGCTTCCCCTGGAGAGAGCGAGATTCTCCGCGCTGTAGAAGTCACCATTGTTGTGCA
CGACGACATCATTCCGTGGCGTTATCCAGCTAAGCGCGAACTGCAATTTGGAGAATGGCAGCGCAATGAC
ATTCTTGCAGGTATCTTCGAGCCAGCCACGATCGACATTGATCTGGCTATCTTGCTGACAAAAGCAAGAG
AACATAGCGTTGCCTTGGTAGGTCCAGCGGCGGAGGAACTCTTTGATCCGGTTCCTGAACAGGATCTATT
TGAGGCGCTAAATGAAACCTTAACGCTATGGAACTCGCCGCCCGACTGGGCTGGCGATGAGCGAAATGTA
GTGCTTACGTTGTCCCGCATTTGGTACAGCGCAGTAACCGGCAAAATCGCGCCGAAGGATGTCGCTGCCG
ACTGGGCAATGGAGCGCCTGCCGGCCCAGTATCAGCCCGTCATACTTGAAGCTAGACAGGCTTATCTTGG
ACAAGAAGAAGATCGCTTGGCCTCGCGCGCAGATCAGTTGGAAGAATTTGTCCACTACGTGAAAGGCGAG
ATCACCAAGGTAGTCGGCAAATAACCCTCGAGCCACCCATGACCAAAATCCCTTAACGTGAGTTACGCGT
CGTTCCACTGAGCGTCAGACCCCGTAGAAAAGATCAAAGGATCTTCTTGAGATCCTTTTTTTCTGCGCGT
AATCTGCTGCTTGCAAACAAAAAAACCACCGCTACCAGCGGTGGTTTGTTTGCCGGATCAAGAGCTACCA
ACTCTTTTTCCGAAGGTAACTGGCTTCAGCAGAGCGCAGATACCAAATACTGTTCTTCTAGTGTAGCCGT
AGTTAGGCCACCACTTCAAGAACTCTGTAGCACCGCCTACATACCTCGCTCTGCTAATCCTGTTACCAGT
GGCTGCTGCCAGTGGCGATAAGTCGTGTCTTACCGGGTTGGACTCAAGACGATAGTTACCGGATAAGGCG
CAGCGGTCGGGCTGAACGGGGGGTTCGTGCACACAGCCCAGCTTGGAGCGAACGACCTACACCGAACTGA
GATACCTACAGCGTGAGCTATGAGAAAGCGCCACGCTTCCCGAAGGGAGAAAGGCGGACAGGTATCCGGT
AAGCGGCAGGGTCGGAACAGGAGAGCGCACGAGGGAGCTTCCAGGGGGAAACGCCTGGTATCTTTATAGT
CCTGTCGGGTTTCGCCACCTCTGACTTGAGCGTCGATTTTTGTGATGCTCGTCAGGGGGGCGGAGCCTAT
GGAAAAACGCCAGCAACGCGGCCTTTTTACGGTTCCTGGCCTTTTGCTGGCCTTTTGCTCACATGTTCTT
TCCTGCGTTATCCCCTGATTCTGTGGATAACCGTATTACCGCCTTTGAGTGAGCTGATACCGCTCGCCGC
AGCCGAACGACCGAGCGCAGCGAGTCAGTGAGCGAGGAAGCGGAAGAGCGCCCAATACGCAAACCGCCTC
TCCCCGCGCGTTGGCCGATTCATTAATGCAGCTGGCACGACAGGTTTCCCGACTGGAAAGCGGGCAGTGA
GCGCAACGCAATTAATACGCGTACCGCTAGCCAGGAAGAGTTTGTAGAAACGCAAAAAGGCCATCCGTCA
GGATGGCCTTCTGCTTAGTTTGATGCCTGGCAGTTTATGGCGGGCGTCCTGCCCGCCACCCTCCGGGCCG
